>Addgene plasmid #65260 | ManII-SBP-EGFP_puromycin | depositor full sequence | sequence record 120696 | ManII-SBP-EGFP_puromycin sequence 6390 bps
GACGGATCGGGAGATCTCCCGATCCCCTATGGTCGACTCTCAGTACAATCTGCTCTGATGCCGCATAGTT
AAGCCAGTATCTGCTCCCTGCTTGTGTGTTGGAGGTCGCTGAGTAGTGCGCGAGCAAAATTTAAGCTACA
ACAAGGCAAGGCTTGACCGACAATTGCATGAAGAATCTGCTTAGGGTTAGGCGTTTTGCGCTGCTTCGCG
ATGTACGGGCCAGATATACGCGTTGACATTGATTATTGACTAGTTATTAATAGTAATCAATTACGGGGTC
ATTAGTTCATAGCCCATATATGGAGTTCCGCGTTACATAACTTACGGTAAATGGCCCGCCTGGCTGACCG
CCCAACGACCCCCGCCCATTGACGTCAATAATGACGTATGTTCCCATAGTAACGCCAATAGGGACTTTCC
ATTGACGTCAATGGGTGGACTATTTACGGTAAACTGCCCACTTGGCAGTACATCAAGTGTATCATATGCC
AAGTACGCCCCCTATTGACGTCAATGACGGTAAATGGCCCGCCTGGCATTATGCCCAGTACATGACCTTA
TGGGACTTTCCTACTTGGCAGTACATCTACGTATTAGTCATCGCTATTACCATGGTGATGCGGTTTTGGC
AGTACATCAATGGGCGTGGATAGCGGTTTGACTCACGGGGATTTCCAAGTCTCCACCCCATTGACGTCAA
TGGGAGTTTGTTTTGGCACCAAAATCAACGGGACTTTCCAAAATGTCGTAACAACTCCGCCCCATTGACG
CAAATGGGCGGTAGGCGTGTACGGTGGGAGGTCTATATAAGCAGAGCTCTCTGGCTAACTAGAGAACCCA
CTGCTTACTGGCTTATCGAAATTAATACGACTCACTATAGGGAGACCCAAGCTTGGTACCGAGCTCGGAT
CGATATCTGCGGCCTAGCTAGCGGGAGGCGCGCCATGAAGTTAAGTCGCCAGTTCACCGTGTTTGGCAGC
GCGATCTTCTGCGTCGTAATCTTCTCACTCTACCTGATGCTGGACAGGGGTCACTTGGACTACCCTCGGG
GCCCGCGCCAGGAGGGCTCCTTTCCGCAGGGCCAGCTTTCAATATTGCAAGAAAAGATTGACCATTTGGA
GCGTTTGCTCGCTGAGAACAACGAGATTATCTCAAATATCAGAGACTCAGTCATCAACCTGAGCGAGTCT
GTGGAGGACGGCCCGCGGGGGTCACCAGGCAACGCCAGCCAAGGCTCCATCCACCTCCACTCGCCACAGT
TGGCCCTGCAGGCTGACCCCAGAGACTGTTTGGATCCCACCGGTCGCCACCGGAATTCCATGGACGAGAA
GACCACTGGTTGGCGAGGTGGACACGTTGTTGAAGGACTGGCTGGGGAACTTGAACAACTTCGTGCACGA
CTGGAGCATCACCCACAAGGTCAACGTGAACCACCTGCAGGTATGGTGAGCAAAGGCGAGGAGCTGTTCA
CCGGGGTGGTGCCCATCCTGGTCGAGCTGGACGGCGACGTAAACGGCCACAAGTTCAGCGTGTCCGGCGA
GGGCGAGGGCGATGCCACCTACGGCAAGCTGACCCTGAAGTTCATCTGCACCACCGGCAAGCTGCCCGTG
CCCTGGCCCACCCTCGTGACCACCCTGACCTACGGCGTGCAGTGCTTCAGCCGCTACCCCGACCACATGA
AGCAGCACGACTTCTTCAAGTCCGCCATGCCCGAAGGCTACGTCCAGGAGCGCACCATCTTCTTCAAGGA
CGACGGCAACTACAAGACCCGCGCCGAGGTGAAGTTCGAGGGCGACACCCTGGTGAACCGCATCGAGCTG
AAGGGCATCGACTTCAAGGAGGACGGCAACATCCTGGGGCACAAGCTGGAGTACAACTACAACAGCCACA
ACGTCTATATCATGGCCGACAAGCAGAAGAACGGCATCAAGGTGAACTTCAAGATCCGCCACAACATCGA
GGACGGCAGCGTGCAGCTCGCCGACCACTACCAGCAGAACACCCCCATCGGCGACGGCCCCGTGCTGCTG
CCCGACAACCACTACCTGAGCACCCAGTCCGCCCTGAGCAAAGACCCCAACGAGAAGCGCGATCACATGG
TCCTGCTGGAGTTCGTGACCGCCGCCGGGATCACTCTCGGCATGGACGAGCTGTACAAGGGCCGGCCTTA
AGGCCTCGAGGGCCAATTAATTAAGGATCCGCGGCCGCATAGATAACTGATCCAGTGTGCTGGAATTAAT
TCGCTGTCTGCGAGGGCCAGCTGTTGGGGTGAGTACTCCCTCTCAAAAGCGGGCATGACTTCTGCGCTAA
GATTGTCAGTTTCCAAAAACGAGGAGGATTTGATATTCACCTGGCCCGCGGTGATGCCTTTGAGGGTGGC
CGCGTCCATCTGGTCAGAAAAGACAATCTTTTTGTTGTCAAGCTTGAGGTGTGGCAGGCTTGAGATCTGG
CCATACACTTGAGTGACAATGACATCCACTTTGCCTTTCTCTCCACAGGTGTCCACTCCCAGGTCCAACT
GCAGGTCGAGCATGCATCTAGGGCGGCCAATTCCGCCCCTCTCCCCCCCCCCCCTCTCCCTCCCCCCCCC
CTAACGTTACTGGCCGAAGCCGCTTGGAATAAGGCCGGTGTGCGTTTGTCTATATGTGATTTTCCACCAT
ATTGCCGTCTTTTGGCAATGTGAGGGCCCGGAAACCTGGCCCTGTCTTCTTGACGAGCATTCCTAGGGGT
CTTTCCCCTCTCGCCAAAGGAATGCAAGGTCTGTTGAATGTCGTGAAGGAAGCAGTTCCTCTGGAAGCTT
CTTGAAGACAAACAACGTCTGTAGCGACCCTTTGCAGGCAGCGGAACCCCCCACCTGGCGACAGGTGCCT
CTGCGGCCAAAAGCCACGTGTATAAGATACACCTGCAAAGGCGGCACAACCCCAGTGCCACGTTGTGAGT
TGGATAGTTGTGGAAAGAGTCAAATGGCTCTCCTCAAGCGTATTCAACAAGGGGCTGAAGGATGCCCAGA
AGGTACCCCATTGTATGGGATCTGATCTGGGGCCTCGGTGCACATGCTTTACATGTGTTTAGTCGAGGTT
AAAAAAACGTCTAGGCCCCCCGAACCACGGGGACGTGGTTTTCCTTTGAAAAACACGATGATAAGCTTGC
CACAACCCACAAGGAGACGACCTTCCATGACCGAGTACAAGCCCACGGTGCGCCTCGCCACCCGCGACGA
CGTCCCCCGGGCCGTACGCACCCTCGCCGCCGCGTTCGCCGACTACCCCGCCACGCGCCACACCGTCGAC
CCGGACCGCCACATCGAGCGGGTCACCGAGCTGCAAGAACTCTTCCTCACGCGCGTCGGGCTCGACATCG
GCAAGGTGTGGGTCGCGGACGACGGCGCCGCGGTGGCGGTCTGGACCACGCCGGAGAGCGTCGAAGCGGG
GGCGGTGTTCGCCGAGATCGGCCCGCGCATGGCCGAGTTGAGCGGTTCCCGGCTGGCCGCGCAGCAACAG
ATGGAAGGCCTCCTGGCGCCGCACCGGCCCAAGGAGCCCGCGTGGTTCCTGGCCACCGTCGGCGTCTCGC
CCGACCACCAGGGCAAGGGTCTGGGCAGCGCCGTCGTGCTCCCCGGAGTGGAGGCGGCCGAGCGCGCCGG
GGTGCCCGCCTTCCTGGAGACCTCCGCGCCCCGCAACCTCCCCTTCTACGAGCGGCTCGGCTTCACCGTC
ACCGCCGACGTCGAGGTGCCCGAAGGACCGCGCACCTGGTGCATGACCCGCAAGCCCGGTGCCTGACGCC
CGCCCCACGACCCGCAGCGCCCGACCGAAAGGAGCGCACGACCCCATGGCTCCGACCGAAGCCACCCGGG
GCGGCCCCGCCGACCCCGCACCCGCCCCCGAGGCCCACCGACTCTAGATAACTGATCATAATCAGCCATA
CCACATTTGTAGAGGTTTTACTTGCTTTAAAAAACCTCCCACACCTCCCCCTGAACCTGAAACATAAAAT
GAATGCAATTGTTGTTGTTAACTTGTTTATTGCAGCTTATAATGGTTACAAATAAAGCAATAGCATCACA
AATTTCACAAATAAAGCATTTTTTTCACTGCATTCTAGTTGTGGTTTGTCCAAACTCATCAATGTATCTT
AACGCGTCGAGTGCATTCTAGTTGTGGTTTGTCCAAACTCATCAATGTATCTTATCATGTCTGTATACCG
TCGACCTCTAGCTAGAGCTTGGCGTAATCATGGTCATAGCTGTTTCCTGTGTGAAATTGTTATCCGCTCA
CAATTCCACACAACATACGAGCCGGAAGCATAAAGTGTAAAGCCTGGGGTGCCTAATGAGTGAGCTAACT
CACATTAATTGCGTTGCGCTCACTGCCCGCTTTCCAGTCGGGAAACCTGTCGTGCCAGCTGCATTAATGA
ATCGGCCAACGCGCGGGGAGAGGCGGTTTGCGTATTGGGCGCTCTTCCGCTTCCTCGCTCACTGACTCGC
TGCGCTCGGTCGTTCGGCTGCGGCGAGCGGTATCAGCTCACTCAAAGGCGGTAATACGGTTATCCACAGA
ATCAGGGGATAACGCAGGAAAGAACATGTGAGCAAAAGGCCAGCAAAAGGCCAGGAACCGTAAAAAGGCC
GCGTTGCTGGCGTTTTTCCATAGGCTCCGCCCCCCTGACGAGCATCACAAAAATCGACGCTCAAGTCAGA
GGTGGCGAAACCCGACAGGACTATAAAGATACCAGGCGTTTCCCCCTGGAAGCTCCCTCGTGCGCTCTCC
TGTTCCGACCCTGCCGCTTACCGGATACCTGTCCGCCTTTCTCCCTTCGGGAAGCGTGGCGCTTTCTCAA
TGCTCACGCTGTAGGTATCTCAGTTCGGTGTAGGTCGTTCGCTCCAAGCTGGGCTGTGTGCACGAACCCC
CCGTTCAGCCCGACCGCTGCGCCTTATCCGGTAACTATCGTCTTGAGTCCAACCCGGTAAGACACGACTT
ATCGCCACTGGCAGCAGCCACTGGTAACAGGATTAGCAGAGCGAGGTATGTAGGCGGTGCTACAGAGTTC
TTGAAGTGGTGGCCTAACTACGGCTACACTAGAAGGACAGTATTTGGTATCTGCGCTCTGCTGAAGCCAG
TTACCTTCGGAAAAAGAGTTGGTAGCTCTTGATCCGGCAAACAAACCACCGCTGGTAGCGGTGGTTTTTT
TGTTTGCAAGCAGCAGATTACGCGCAGAAAAAAAGGATCTCAAGAAGATCCTTTGATCTTTTCTACGGGG
TCTGACGCTCAGTGGAACGAAAACTCACGTTAAGGGATTTTGGTCATGAGATTATCAAAAAGGATCTTCA
CCTAGATCCTTTTAAATTAAAAATGAAGTTTTAAATCAATCTAAAGTATATATGAGTAAACTTGGTCTGA
CAGTTACCAATGCTTAATCAGTGAGGCACCTATCTCAGCGATCTGTCTATTTCGTTCATCCATAGTTGCC
TGACTCCCCGTCGTGTAGATAACTACGATACGGGAGGGCTTACCATCTGGCCCCAGTGCTGCAATGATAC
CGCGAGACCCACGCTCACCGGCTCCAGATTTATCAGCAATAAACCAGCCAGCCGGAAGGGCCGAGCGCAG
AAGTGGTCCTGCAACTTTATCCGCCTCCATCCAGTCTATTAATTGTTGCCGGGAAGCTAGAGTAAGTAGT
TCGCCAGTTAATAGTTTGCGCAACGTTGTTGCCATTGCTACAGGCATCGTGGTGTCACGCTCGTCGTTTG
GTATGGCTTCATTCAGCTCCGGTTCCCAACGATCAAGGCGAGTTACATGATCCCCCATGTTGTGCAAAAA
AGCGGTTAGCTCCTTCGGTCCTCCGATCGTTGTCAGAAGTAAGTTGGCCGCAGTGTTATCACTCATGGTT
ATGGCAGCACTGCATAATTCTCTTACTGTCATGCCATCCGTAAGATGCTTTTCTGTGACTGGTGAGTACT
CAACCAAGTCATTCTGAGAATAGTGTATGCGGCGACCGAGTTGCTCTTGCCCGGCGTCAATACGGGATAA
TACCGCGCCACATAGCAGAACTTTAAAAGTGCTCATCATTGGAAAACGTTCTTCGGGGCGAAAACTCTCA
AGGATCTTACCGCTGTTGAGATCCAGTTCGATGTAACCCACTCGTGCACCCAACTGATCTTCAGCATCTT
TTACTTTCACCAGCGTTTCTGGGTGAGCAAAAACAGGAAGGCAAAATGCCGCAAAAAAGGGAATAAGGGC
GACACGGAAATGTTGAATACTCATACTCTTCCTTTTTCAATATTATTGAAGCATTTATCAGGGTTATTGT
CTCATGAGCGGATACATATTTGAATGTATTTAGAAAAATAAACAAATAGGGGTTCCGCGCACATTTCCCC
GAAAAGTGCCACCTGACGTC
Features (pLannotate 1.2.2; 20 found; start..end, strand, type, name):
     36..80      -  misc_feature   bom (fragment): basis of mobility region from pBR322
    235..614     +  enhancer       CMV enhancer: human cytomegalovirus immediate early enhancer
    615..818     +  promoter       CMV promoter: human cytomegalovirus (CMV) immediate early promoter
    814..847     +  LTR            5' LTR (truncated) (fragment): truncated 5' long terminal repeat (LTR) from HIV-1
    863..881     +  promoter       T7 promoter: promoter for bacteriophage T7 RNA polymerase
    945..1292    +  CDS            Man2a1 (fragment): MA2A1_MOUSE - Also known as Mana2. Experimental evidence at protein level: Swiss-Prot protein existence level 1. Catalyzes the first committed step in the biosynthesis of complex N-glycans. It controls conversion of high mannose to complex N- glycans; the final hydrolytic step in the N-glycan maturation pathway. From Mus musculus (Mouse).
   1443..2159    +  CDS            EGFP: EGFP is a basic (constitutively fluorescent) green fluorescent protein published in 1996, derived from Aequorea victoria. It is reported to be a rapidly-maturing weak dimer with moderate acid sensitivity.
   2269..2498    +  intron         chimeric intron: chimera between introns from adenovirus and immunoglobulin heavy chain genes
   2682..3144    +  misc_feature   IRES: internal ribosome entry site (IRES) of the encephalomyocarditis virus (EMCV)
   3177..3776    +  CDS            PuroR: puromycin N-acetyltransferase; pac from Streptomyces alboniger; confers resistance to puromycin
   3903..3987    +  CDS            large T antigen (fragment): large T antigen from SV40 (simian virus 40)
   4010..4131    +  polyA_signal   SV40 poly(A) signal: SV40 polyadenylation signal
   4142..4193    +  polyA_signal   SV40 poly(A) signal (fragment): SV40 polyadenylation signal
   4257..4273    -  protein_bind   lac operator: The lac repressor binds to the lac operator to inhibit transcription in E. coli. This inhibition can be relieved by adding lactose or isopropyl-β-D-thiogalactopyranoside (IPTG). lac repressor encoded by lacI
   4281..4311    -  promoter       lac promoter: promoter for the E. coli lac operon
   4326..4347    -  protein_bind   CAP binding site: CAP binding activates transcription in the presence of cAMP. E. coli catabolite activator protein
   4360..4452    -  CDS            lacI (fragment): lac repressor; lacI; The lac repressor binds to the lac operator to inhibit transcription in E. coli. This inhibition can be relieved by adding lactose or isopropyl-β-D-thiogalactopyranoside (IPTG).
   4635..5223    -  rep_origin     ori: high-copy-number ColE1/pMB1/pBR322/pUC origin of replication
   5394..6254    -  CDS            AmpR: β-lactamase; bla; confers resistance to ampicillin, carbenicillin, and related antibiotics
   6255..6359    -  promoter       AmpR promoter: bla
