[The description below was written by a language model from this plasmid's Addgene catalogue record and pLannotate feature annotations shown in this document.]
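Description:
ManII-SBP-EGFP_puromycin is a mammalian expression plasmid built on the pIRESpuro3 backbone and belongs to the RUSH (retention using selective hooks) system for synchronizing secretory traffic. It is propagated in E. coli as a high-copy plasmid through a ColE1/pUC-type origin and selected with ampicillin via the β-lactamase gene. In mammalian cells, puromycin selection is available.

The payload is driven by the human CMV immediate-early enhancer and promoter, with a T7 promoter lying just upstream of the coding region. The insert is a truncated mouse mannosidase II (Man2a1) comprising only amino acids 1 to 116. It is fused at its C terminus to a streptavidin-binding peptide (SBP) and then to EGFP, and the depositor notes that this tagging is luminal. The feature table annotates the Man2a1 fragment and EGFP. The SBP itself is not called, although an unannotated gap between the two coding regions is consistent with its recorded position. Downstream of the fusion lie a chimeric intron, an EMCV IRES and the puromycin N-acetyltransferase gene, followed by SV40 polyadenylation signals. The reporter and the resistance marker are therefore translated from a single bicistronic transcript, which links drug resistance to reporter expression.

In RUSH, an SBP-tagged reporter is held in a donor compartment by a streptavidin-fused "hook" and released synchronously by adding biotin. This plasmid encodes the ManII reporter only, with no hook, so on its own the reporter is not retained. That makes it suitable as a hook-free control or for pairing with a separately supplied hook. Short annotated fragments such as the HIV-1 LTR, lacI and SV40 large T matches appear to be backbone remnants rather than functional elements.
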