Addgene plasmid #65260: ManII-SBP-EGFP_puromycin
Purpose: ManII reporter only (no hook) (RUSH system)
Depositing lab: Franck Perez. Depositing organization: Institut Curie. Publication: Synchronization of secretory protein traffic in populations of cells. Boncompain G, Divoux S, Gareil N, de Forges H, Lescure A, Latreche L, Mercanti V, Jollivet F, Raposo G, Perez F. Nat Methods. 2012 Mar 11;9(5):493-8. doi: 10.1038/nmeth.1928. PubMed 22406856.
Backbone
  Vector backbone: pIRESpuro3
  Backbone manufacturer: Clontech
  Vector type: Mammalian Expression
  Selectable markers: Puromycin
Growth in bacteria
  Bacterial resistance: Ampicillin, 100 μg/mL
  Growth temperature: 37°C
  Growth strain: DH5alpha
  Copy number: High Copy
Gene/Insert
  Gene/Insert name: truncated Mannosidae II (alt name: MAN2A1)
  Species: M. musculus (mouse)
  Mutation: contains only amino acids 1 to 116 of ManII
  Promoter: CMV
  Tag / fusion protein: Streptavidin Binding Protein (SBP) (C terminal on insert); EGFP (C terminal on insert)
  Cloning method: Unknown
  Sequencing primers: 5′ CMV Forward; 3′ EGFP-N
Terms and licenses: Academic/Nonprofit Terms; Industry Terms: Not Available to Industry
Depositor comments: luminal tagging
How to cite: ManII-SBP-EGFP_puromycin was a gift from Franck Perez (Addgene plasmid # 65260 ; http://n2t.net/addgene:65260 ; RRID:Addgene_65260)
