>Addgene plasmid #65260 | ManII-SBP-EGFP_puromycin | addgene partial sequence | sequence record 114842 | CMV-F 5'-CGCAAATGGGCGGTAGGCGTG-3'
GCAGAGCTCTCTGGCTAACTAGAGAACCCACTGCTTACTGGCTTATCGAAATTAATACGACTCACTATAG
GGAGACCCAAGCTTGGTACCGAGCTCGGATCGATATCTGCGGCCTAGCTAGCGGGAGGCGCGCCATGAAG
TTAAGTCGCCAGTTCACCGTGTTTGGCAGCGCGATCTTCTGCGTCGTAATCTTCTCACTCTACCTGATGC
TGGACAGGGGTCACTTGGACTACCCTCGGGGCCCGCGCCAGGAGGGCTCCTTTCCGCAGGGCCAGCTTTC
AATATTGCAAGAAAAGATTGACCATTTGGAGCGTTTGCTCGCTGAGAACAACGAGATTATCTCAAATATC
AGAGACTCAGTCATCAACCTGAGCGAGTCTGTGGAGGACGGCCCGCGGGGGTCACCAGGCAACGCCAGCC
AAGGCTCCATCCACCTCCACTCGCCACAGTTGGCCCTGCAGGCTGACCCCAGAGACTGTTTGGATCCCAC
CGGTCGCCACCGGAATTCCATGGACGAGAAGACCACTGGTTGGCGAGGTGGACACGTTGTTGAAGGACTG
GCTGGGGAACTTGAACAACTTCGTGCACGACTGGAGCATCACCCACAAGGTCAACGTGAACCACCTGCAG
GTATGGTGAGCAAAGGCGAGGAGCTGTTCACCGGGGTGGTGCCCATCCTGGTCGAGCTGGACGGCGACGT
AAACGGCCACAAGTTCAGCGTGTCCGGCGAGGGCGAGGGCGATGCCACCTACGGCAAGCTGACCCTGAAG
TTCATCTGCACCACCGGCAAGCTGCCCGTGCCCT
