>Addgene plasmid #65260 | ManII-SBP-EGFP_puromycin | addgene partial sequence | sequence record 114843 | EGFP-N 5'-CGTCGCCGTCCAGCTCGACCAG-3'
TACCTGCAGGTGGTTCACGTTGACCTTGTGGGTGATGCTCCAGTCGTGCACGAAGTTGTTCAAGTTCCCC
AGCCAGTCCTTCAACAACGTGTCCACCTCGCCAACCAGTGGTCTTCTCGTCCATGGAATTCCGGTGGCGA
CCGGTGGGATCCAAACAGTCTCTGGGGTCAGCCTGCAGGGCCAACTGTGGCGAGTGGAGGTGGATGGAGC
CTTGGCTGGCGTTGCCTGGTGACCCCCGCGGGCCGTCCTCCACAGACTCGCTCAGGTTGATGACTGAGTC
TCTGATATTTGAGATAATCTCGTTGTTCTCAGCGAGCAAACGCTCCAAATGGTCAATCTTTTCTTGCAAT
ATTGAAAGCTGGCCCTGCGGAAAGGAGCCCTCCTGGCGCGGGCCCCGAGGGTAGTCCAAGTGACCCCTGT
CCAGCATCAGGTAGAGTGAGAAGATTACGACGCAGAAGATCGCGCTGCCAAACACGGTGAACTGGCGACT
TAACTTCATGGCGCGCCTCCCGCTAGCTAGGCCGCAGATATCGATCCGAGCTCGGTACCAAGCTTGGGTC
TCCCTATAGTGAGTCGTATTAATTTCGATAAGCCAGTAAGCAGTGGGTTCTCTAGTTAGCCAGAGAGCTC
TGCTTATATAGACCTCCCACCGTACACGCCTACCGCCCATTTGCGTCAAT
