>Addgene plasmid #65260 | ManII-SBP-EGFP_puromycin | addgene partial sequence | sequence record 115965 | synth-int-R 5'-ggagtactcaccccaacagc-3'
AGCACACTGGATCAGTTATCTATGCGGCCGCGGATCCTTAATTAATTGGCCCTCGAGGCCTTAAGGCCGG
CCCTTGTACAGCTCGTCCATGCCGAGAGTGATCCCGGCGGCGGTCACGAACTCCAGCAGGACCATGTGAT
CGCGCTTCTCGTTGGGGTCTTTGCTCAGGGCGGACTGGGTGCTCAGGTAGTGGTTGTCGGGCAGCAGCAC
GGGGCCGTCGCCGATGGGGGTGTTCTGCTGGTAGTGGTCGGCGAGCTGCACGCTGCCGTCCTCGATGTTG
TGGCGGATCTTGAAGTTCACCTTGATGCCGTTCTTCTGCTTGTCGGCCATGATATAGACGTTGTGGCTGT
TGTAGTTGTACTCCAGCTTGTGCCCCAGGATGTTGCCGTCCTCCTTGAAGTCGATGCCCTTCAGCTCGAT
GCGGTTCACCAGGGTGTCGCCCTCGAACTTCACCTCGGCGCGGGTCTTGTAGTTGCCGTCGTCCTTGAAG
AAGATGGTGCGCTCCTGGACGTAGCCTTCGGGCATGGCGGACTTGAAGAAGTCGTGCTGCTTCATGTGGT
CGGGGTAGCGGCTGAAGCACTGCACGCCGTAGGTCAGGGTGGTCACGAGGGTGGGCCAGGGCACGGGCAG
CTTGCCGGTGGTGCAGATGAACTTCAGGGTCAGCTTGCCGTAGGTGGCATCGCCCTCGCCCTCGCCGGAC
ACGCTGAACTTGTGGCCGTTTACGTCGCCGTCCAGCTCGACCAGGATGGGCACCACCCCGGTGAACAGCT
CCTCG
